Addgene plasmid #147168: pAc5.1B-lambdaN-HA-DmNot1_1147-1386-L1276A_P
Purpose: Insect Expression of DmNot1_1147-1386-L1276A
Depositing lab: Elisa Izaurralde. Depositing organization: Max Planck Institute for Developmental Biology.
Backbone
  Vector backbone: Unknown
  Vector type: Insect Expression
Growth in bacteria
  Bacterial resistance: Ampicillin, 100 μg/mL
  Growth temperature: 37°C
  Growth strain: DH5alpha
  Copy number: Low Copy
Gene/Insert
  Gene/Insert name: DmNot1_1147-1386-L1276A
  Species: D. melanogaster (fly)
  Mutation: 1 silent mutation compared to the sequence given by NM_001103772.2.
  Entrez Gene: Not1 (a.k.a. Dmel_CG34407, CG1874, CG1884, CG34407, Dmel\CG34407, Dmel_CG1874, Dmel_CG1884, NOT, NOT1, anon-EST:Liang-1.29, anon-WO0118547.221, clone 1.29, not1)
  Cloning method: Unknown
Terms and licenses: Academic/Nonprofit Terms; Industry Terms: Not Available to Industry
Depositor comments: Plasmids from this collection were made available to the research community and donated after the lab closed. Please note that the sequence provided by the depositing laboratory may be theoretical/predicted or based on Sanger sequencing results. There may be discrepancies between sequencing results obtained by Addgene and the depositor sequence. If an Addgene verified sequence is not available, please contact before placing your order to request that our lab fully sequence the plasmid.
How to cite: pAc5.1B-lambdaN-HA-DmNot1_1147-1386-L1276A_P was a gift from Elisa Izaurralde (Addgene plasmid # 147168 ; http://n2t.net/addgene:147168 ; RRID:Addgene_147168)
