[The description below was written by a language model from this plasmid's Addgene catalogue record and pLannotate feature annotations shown in this document.]
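Description:
pAc5.1B-lambdaN-HA-DmNot1_1147-1386-L1276A_P is an insect-cell expression plasmid of about 6.2 kb. The catalogue lists its backbone as unknown, although the name and feature layout point to a pAc5.1-type vector. In bacteria it is maintained through a ColE1/pUC-type origin and selected with ampicillin via a β-lactamase gene under its own promoter. The record lists it as low copy, even though the origin is annotated as a high-copy type. A short tetracycline-resistance fragment and a piece of SV40 large T antigen sequence are also annotated. These appear to be non-functional backbone remnants.

Expression is driven by the Drosophila melanogaster actin 5C promoter, a strong constitutive promoter in fly cell lines, and is terminated by an SV40 polyadenylation signal. The open reading frame starts with a fragment of the bacteriophage lambda N protein, the peptide that binds boxB RNA hairpins. An HA epitope follows (annotated as part of a 3xHA tag), and then residues 1147–1386 of Drosophila Not1 carrying the L1276A substitution. The annotation tool matched this insert to mouse Cnot1 by homology, but the record specifies the fly gene, with one silent change relative to the reference transcript. A vector-derived V5 tag lies downstream, and the record does not indicate whether it is translated in frame with the insert.

Not1 is the scaffold subunit of the CCR4-NOT deadenylase complex. The lambdaN fusion fits tethering assays, in which the protein fragment is recruited to a boxB-containing reporter mRNA to test its effect on translation or mRNA stability. The point mutant would probably serve to probe a specific interaction surface, but the record states only insect expression as the purpose.
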