Features (pLannotate 1.2.2; 11 found; start..end, strand, type, name):
     56..2568    +  promoter       Ac5 promoter: Drosophila melanogaster actin 5C promoter
   2588..2653    +  CDS            N (fragment): REGN_LAMBD - Experimental evidence at protein level: Swiss-Prot protein existence level 1. Plays a role as a transcriptional antitermination factor that allows the virus to initiate its lytic phase. Activates expression of the delayed viral early genes by modifying host RNA polymerase (RNAP) into a form that is resistant to termination signals. This antitermination function requires the host NusA protein which serves to stabilize the interaction between antitermination protein N and host RNA polymerase. From Escherichia phage lambda (Bacteriophage lambda).
   2678..2704    +  CDS            3xHA (fragment): three tandem HA epitope tags
   2735..3442    +  CDS            Cnot1 (fragment): CNOT1_MOUSE - Also known as Kiaa1007. Experimental evidence at protein level: Swiss-Prot protein existence level 1. Scaffolding component of the CCR4-NOT complex which is one of the major cellular mRNA deadenylases and is linked to various cellular processes including bulk mRNA degradation, miRNA-mediated repression, translational repression during translational initiation and general transcription regulation. Additional complex functions may be a consequence of its influence on mRNA expression. Its scaffolding function implies its interaction with the catalytic complex module and diverse RNA-
   3471..3512    +  CDS            V5 tag: epitope tag from simian virus 5
   3612..3746    -  polyA_signal   SV40 poly(A) signal: SV40 polyadenylation signal
   3769..3853    -  CDS            large T antigen (fragment): large T antigen from SV40 (simian virus 40)
   3854..4324    +  CDS            TcR (fragment): tetracycline efflux protein; tet; confers resistance to tetracycline
   4368..4956    -  rep_origin     ori: high-copy-number ColE1/pMB1/pBR322/pUC origin of replication
   5127..5987    -  CDS            AmpR: β-lactamase; bla; confers resistance to ampicillin, carbenicillin, and related antibiotics
   5988..6092    -  promoter       AmpR promoter: bla
>Addgene plasmid #147168 | pAc5.1B-lambdaN-HA-DmNot1_1147-1386-L1276A_P | depositor full sequence | sequence record 289615 | Full Sequence
CTTCAAGGAATTAATTCTATATTCTAAAAACACAAATGATACTTCTAAAAAAAATCATGAATGGCATCAA
CTCTGAATCAAATCTTTGCAGATGCACCTACTTCTCATTTCCACTGTCACATCATTTTTCCAGATCTCGC
TGCCTGTTATGTGGCCCACAAACCAAGACACGTTTTATGGCCATTAAAGCTGGCTGATCGTCGCCAAACA
CCAAATACATATCAATATGTACATTCGAGAAAGAAGCGATCAAAGAAGCGTCTTCGGGCGAGTAGGAGAA
TGCGGAGGAGAAGGAGAACGAGCTGATCTAGTATCTCTCCACAATCCAATGCCAACTGACCAACTGGCCA
TATTCGGAGCAATTTGAAGCCAATTTCCATCGCCTGGCGATCGCTCCATTCTTGGCTATATGTTTTTCAC
CGTTCCCGGGGCCATTTTCAAAGACTCGTCGGTAAGATAAGATTGTGTCACTCGCTGTCTCTCTTCATTT
GTCGAAGAATGCTGAGGAATTTCGCGATGACGTCGGCGAGTATTTTGAAGAATGAGAATAATTTGTATTT
ATACGAAAATCAGTTAGTGGAATTTTCTACAAAAACATGTTATCTATAGATAATTTTGTTGCAAAATATG
TTGACTATGACAAAGATTGTATGTATATACCTTTAATGTATTCTCATTTTCTTATGTATTTATAATGGCA
ATGATGATACTGATGATATTTTAAGATGATGCCAGACCACAGGCTGATTTCTGCGTCTTTTGCCGAACGC
AGTGCATGTGCGGTTGTTGTTTTTTGGAATAGTTTCAATTTTCGGACTGTCCGCTTTGATTTCAGTTTCT
TGGCTTATTCAAAAAGCAAAGTAAAGCCAAAAAAGCGAGATGGCAATACCAAATGCGGCAAAACGGTAGT
GGAAGGAAAGGGGTGCGGGGCAGCGGAAGGAAGGGTGGGGCGGGGCGTGGCGGGGTCTGTGGCTGGGCGC
GACGTCACCGACGTTGGAGCCACTCCTTTGACCATGTGTGCGTGTGTGTATTATTCGTGTCTCGCCACTC
GCCGGTTGTTTTTTTCTTTTTATCTCGCTCTCTCTAGCGCCATCTCGTACGCATGCTCAACGCACCGCAT
GTTGCCGTGTCCTTTATGCGTCATTTTGGCTCGAAATAGGCAATTATTTAAACAAAGATTAGTCAACGAA
AACGCTAAAATAAATAAGTCTACAATATGGTTACTTATTGCCATGTGTGTGCAGCCAACGATAGCAACAA
AAGCAACAACACAGTGGCTTTCCCTCTTTCACTTTTTGTTTGCAAGCGCGTGCGAGCAAGACGGCACGAC
CGGCAAACGCAATTACGCTGACAAAGAGCAGACGAAGTTTTGGCCGAAAAACATCAAGGCGCCTGATACG
AATGCATTTGCAATAACAATTGCGATATTTAATATTGTTTATGAAGCTGTTTGACTTCAAAACACACAAA
AAAAAAAATAAAACAAATTATTTGAAAGAGAATTAGGAATCGGACAGCTTATCGTTACGGGCTAACAGCA
CACCGAGACGAAATAGCTTACCTGACGTCACAGCCTCTGGAAGAACTGCCGCCAAGCAGAGAGAGAGAGA
AAAAGAGGGAGAGCAGCTTAGACCGCATGTGCTTGTGTGTGAGGCGTCTCTCTCTTCGTCTCCTGTTTGC
GCAAACGCATAGACTGCACTGAGAAAATCGATTACCTATTTTTTATGAATGAATATTTGCACTATTACTA
TTCAAAACTATTAAGATAGCAATCACATTCAATAGCCAAATACTATACCACCTGAGCGATGCAACGAAAT
GATCAATTTGAGCAAAAATGCTGCATATTTAGGACGGCATCATTATAGAAATGCTTCTTGCTGTGTACTT
TTCTCTCGTCTGGCAGCTGTTTCGCCGTTATTGTTAAAACCGGCTTAAGTTAGGTGTGTTTTCTACGACT
AGTGATGCCCCTACTAGAAGATGTGTGTTGCACAAATGTCCCTGAATAACCAATTTGAAGTGCAGATAGC
AGTAAACGTAAGCTAATATGAATATTATTTAACTGTAATGTTTTAATATCGCTGGACATTACTAATAAAC
CCACTATAAACACATGTACATATGTATGTTTTGGCATACAATGAGTAGTTGGGGAAAAAATGTGTAAAAG
CACCGTGACCATCACAGCATAAAGATAACCAGCTGAAGTATCGAATATGAGTAACCCCCAAATTGAATCA
CATGCCGCAACTGATAGGACCCATGGAAGTACACTCTTCATGGCGATATACAAGACACACACAAGCACGA
ACACCCAGTTGCGGAGGAAATTCTCCGTAAATGAAAACCCAATCGGCGAACAATTCATACCCATATATGG
TAAAAGTTTTGAACGCGACTTGAGAGCGGAGAGCATTGCGGCTGATAAGGTTTTAGCGCTAAGCGGGCTT
TATAAAACGGGCTGCGGGACCAGTTTTCATATCACTACCGTTTGAGTTCTTGTGCTGTGTGGATACTCCT
CCCGACACAAAGCCGCTCCATCAGCCAGCAGTCGTCTAATCCAGAGACCCCGGATCGGGGTACCAACATG
GACGCACAAACACGACGACGTGAGCGTCGCGCTGAGAAACAAGCTCAATGGAAAGCTGCAAACGGTGGAT
CTCCTCCACATATGGCTTACCCATACGATGTTCCAGATTACGCTCCTCCAAGCTTAATTAAGATGGTGAC
TGTGCCACCAGAGCCTGTGCAGGACAAAACTGCCTTTATTTTCAACAACTTGAGCCAGCTGAACATACCG
CAGAAGTGCGATGAGATAAAGGAGATTATGACCAAGGAGTATTGGCCGTGGCTAGCGCAATATCTGGTCC
TCAAACGCGCATCAATGGAGTTCAACTTCCACACACTATATTACAACTTTTTGGATGCCCTTAAAAACGG
CGAGATCAACCGATTCGTAACCAAAGAGACCCTACGCAACATCAAGGTACTCTTGCGCTCCGATAAGGGA
GTTATTAATTTCTCCGATCGAAGTCTGTTGAAGAACCTCGGACACTGGTTGGGCATGATGACCTTAGGTC
GCAATCGCCCCATCCTGCAGTTGGATCTGGATGCTAAATCCCTTTTGGCTGAGGCTTACCACAAGGGCCA
GCAGGAACTGCTTTTTGTGGTTCCTTTCGTAGCCAAGATCCTTGAGTCATCCGCCAAGTCTCGCATCTTC
CGATCGCCCAATCCATGGACAATGGGTATCATGTACGTGCTTGCTGAGCTTCACCAGGAGCCAGACCTTA
AGCTGAACCTGAAGTTTGAAATCGAAGTACTCTGCAAAACACTTAATCTGGAGTTGGCCAAGTTGCGACA
AGTGATCTACCTGAAGGATCCCAATCGAACTCACCGGATTGAAGAGCAGATGTCGCAACCAAAACCGAAA
CAACTTGAGCCAGTGTGATCTAGAGGGCCCGCGGTTCGAAGGTAAGCCTATCCCTAACCCTCTCCTCGGT
CTCGATTCTACGCGTACCGGTCATCATCACCATCACCATTGAGTTTAAACCCGCTGATCAGCCTCGACTG
TGCCTTCTAAGGCCTGAGCTCGCTGATCAGCCTCGATCGAGGATCCAGACATGATAAGATACATTGATGA
GTTTGGACAAACCACAACTAGAATGCAGTGAAAAAAATGCTTTATTTGTGAAATTTGTGATGCTATTGCT
TTATTTGTAACCATTATAAGCTGCAATAAACAAGTTAACAACAACAATTGCATTCATTTTATGTTTCAGG
TTCAGGGGGAGGTGTGGGAGGTTTTTTAAAGCAAGTAAAACCTCTACAAATGTGGTATGGCTGATTATGA
TCAGTCGACCGATGCCCTTGAGAGCCTTCAACCCAGTCAGCTCCTTCCGGTGGGCGCGGGGCATGACTAT
CGTCGCCGCACTTATGACTGTCTTCTTTATCATGCAACTCGTAGGACAGGTGCCGGCAGCGCTCTGGGTC
ATTTTCGGCGAGGACCGCTTTCGCTGGAGCGCGACGATGATCGGCCTGTCGCTTGCGGTATTCGGAATCT
TGCACGCCCTCGCTCAAGCCTTCGTCACTGGTCCCGCCACCAAACGTTTCGGCGAGAAGCAGGCCATTAT
CGCCGGCATGGCGGCCGACGCGCTGGGCTACGTCTTGCTGGCGTTCGCGACGCGAGGCTGGATGGCCTTC
CCCATTATGATTCTTCTCGCTTCCGGCGGCATCGGGATGCCCGCGTTGCAGGCCATGCTGTCCAGGCAGG
TAGATGACGACCATCAGGGACAGCTTCAAGGATCGCTCGCGGCTCTTACCAGCCAGCAAAAGGCCAGGAA
CCGTAAAAAGGCCGCGTTGCTGGCGTTTTTCCATAGGCTCCGCCCCCCTGACGAGCATCACAAAAATCGA
CGCTCAAGTCAGAGGTGGCGAAACCCGACAGGACTATAAAGATACCAGGCGTTTCCCCCTGGAAGCTCCC
TCGTGCGCTCTCCTGTTCCGACCCTGCCGCTTACCGGATACCTGTCCGCCTTTCTCCCTTCGGGAAGCGT
GGCGCTTTCTCAATGCTCACGCTGTAGGTATCTCAGTTCGGTGTAGGTCGTTCGCTCCAAGCTGGGCTGT
GTGCACGAACCCCCCGTTCAGCCCGACCGCTGCGCCTTATCCGGTAACTATCGTCTTGAGTCCAACCCGG
TAAGACACGACTTATCGCCACTGGCAGCAGCCACTGGTAACAGGATTAGCAGAGCGAGGTATGTAGGCGG
TGCTACAGAGTTCTTGAAGTGGTGGCCTAACTACGGCTACACTAGAAGGACAGTATTTGGTATCTGCGCT
CTGCTGAAGCCAGTTACCTTCGGAAAAAGAGTTGGTAGCTCTTGATCCGGCAAACAAACCACCGCTGGTA
GCGGTGGTTTTTTTGTTTGCAAGCAGCAGATTACGCGCAGAAAAAAAGGATCTCAAGAAGATCCTTTGAT
CTTTTCTACGGGGTCTGACGCTCAGTGGAACGAAAACTCACGTTAAGGGATTTTGGTCATGAGATTATCA
AAAAGGATCTTCACCTAGATCCTTTTAAATTAAAAATGAAGTTTTAAATCAATCTAAAGTATATATGAGT
AAACTTGGTCTGACAGTTACCAATGCTTAATCAGTGAGGCACCTATCTCAGCGATCTGTCTATTTCGTTC
ATCCATAGTTGCCTGACTCCCCGTCGTGTAGATAACTACGATACGGGAGGGCTTACCATCTGGCCCCAGT
GCTGCAATGATACCGCGAGACCCACGCTCACCGGCTCCAGATTTATCAGCAATAAACCAGCCAGCCGGAA
GGGCCGAGCGCAGAAGTGGTCCTGCAACTTTATCCGCCTCCATCCAGTCTATTAATTGTTGCCGGGAAGC
TAGAGTAAGTAGTTCGCCAGTTAATAGTTTGCGCAACGTTGTTGCCATTGCTGCAGGCATCGTGGTGTCA
CGCTCGTCGTTTGGTATGGCTTCATTCAGCTCCGGTTCCCAACGATCAAGGCGAGTTACATGATCCCCCA
TGTTGTGCAAAAAAGCGGTTAGCTCCTTCGGTCCTCCGATCGTTGTCAGAAGTAAGTTGGCCGCAGTGTT
ATCACTCATGGTTATGGCAGCACTGCATAATTCTCTTACTGTCATGCCATCCGTAAGATGCTTTTCTGTG
ACTGGTGAGTACTCAACCAAGTCATTCTGAGAATAGTGTATGCGGCGACCGAGTTGCTCTTGCCCGGCGT
CAACACGGGATAATACCGCGCCACATAGCAGAACTTTAAAAGTGCTCATCATTGGAAAACGTTCTTCGGG
GCGAAAACTCTCAAGGATCTTACCGCTGTTGAGATCCAGTTCGATGTAACCCACTCGTGCACCCAACTGA
TCTTCAGCATCTTTTACTTTCACCAGCGTTTCTGGGTGAGCAAAAACAGGAAGGCAAAATGCCGCAAAAA
AGGGAATAAGGGCGACACGGAAATGTTGAATACTCATACTCTTCCTTTTTCAATATTATTGAAGCATTTA
TCAGGGTTATTGTCTCATGAGCGGATACATATTTGAATGTATTTAGAAAAATAAACAAATAGGGGTTCCG
CGCACATTTCCCCGAAAAGTGCCACCTGACGTCTAAGAAACCATTATTATCATGACATTAACCTATAAAA
ATAGGCGTATCACGAGGCCCTTTCGT
